Addgene plasmid #153862: pGBW-m4252988
Purpose: Mammalian expression plasmid for SARS-CoV-2 ORF6 protein
Depositing lab: Ginkgo Bioworks & Benjie Chen. Depositing organization: Ginkgo Bioworks.
Backbone
  Vector backbone: pTwist_CMV_Hygro_6 with AarI site removed
  Backbone size w/o insert (bp): 6525
  Vector type: Mammalian Expression
  Selectable markers: Hygromycin
Growth in bacteria
  Bacterial resistance: Ampicillin, 100 μg/mL
  Growth temperature: 37°C
  Growth strain: DH5alpha
  Copy number: High Copy
Gene/Insert
  Gene/Insert name: SARS-CoV-2 ORF6 protein
  Species: Severe acute respiratory syndrome coronavirus 2
  Insert size (bp): 179
  Mutation: wt
  Entrez Gene: ORF6 (a.k.a. GU280_gp06)
  Promoter: CMV
  Cloning method: Unknown
Resource information
  A portion of this plasmid was derived from a plasmid made by: GinkgoBioworks
Depositor comments: NCBI reference sequence: 43740572
How to cite: pGBW-m4252988 was a gift from Ginkgo Bioworks & Benjie Chen (Addgene plasmid # 153862 ; http://n2t.net/addgene:153862 ; RRID:Addgene_153862)
