[The description below was written by a language model from this plasmid's Addgene catalogue record and pLannotate feature annotations shown in this document.]
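Description:
pGBW-m4252988 is a mammalian expression plasmid carrying the wild-type SARS-CoV-2 ORF6 coding sequence in the pTwist_CMV_Hygro_6 backbone, a version from which an AarI site has been removed. It is maintained in E. coli as a high-copy plasmid through a ColE1/pUC-type origin and is selected with ampicillin via the β-lactamase (AmpR) gene. The sequenced record is about 6.7 kb, in line with the stated backbone and a very short insert.

The ORF6 open reading frame (annotated as NS6_SARS2, roughly 180 bp) lies on the reverse strand immediately downstream of the human cytomegalovirus immediate-early enhancer and promoter elements, which drive strong constitutive transcription in mammalian cells. An SV40 polyadenylation signal is annotated just beyond the end of the coding sequence, although the table lists it on the opposite strand, so which element terminates the ORF6 transcript is not fully clear from the annotation. No epitope tag or reporter fusion is annotated or recorded. A separate cassette uses the human ubiquitin C promoter to express hygromycin B phosphotransferase, followed by a synthetic poly(A) signal, allowing hygromycin selection of stably transfected cells. The units are flanked by short β-globin insulator elements and by bacterial rrnG and T7 terminators, which limit transcriptional read-through between cassettes. The small bla(M) and SV40 large T antigen hits are likely fragmentary sequence matches rather than functional genes.

The plasmid is intended for transient or stable expression of ORF6 in mammalian cells. According to the annotation, this accessory protein interferes with nuclear import factors, blocks STAT1 nuclear translocation and suppresses interferon responses, so the construct suits studies of viral antagonism of innate immunity.
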