Features (pLannotate 1.2.2; 19 found; start..end, strand, type, name):
     51..97      +  terminator     T7 terminator: transcription terminator for bacteriophage T7 RNA polymerase
    102..173     -  misc_feature   5' β-globin insulator: insulator upstream of the human β-globin locus (Farrell et al., 2002)
    325..461     -  terminator     rrnG terminator: transcription terminator from the E. coli ribosomal RNA rrnG operon (Albrechtsen et al., 1991)
    474..1334    -  CDS            AmpR: β-lactamase; bla; confers resistance to ampicillin, carbenicillin, and related antibiotics
   1600..1648    -  polyA_signal   poly(A) signal: synthetic polyadenylation signal
   1676..2697    -  CDS            HygR (fragment): hygromycin B phosphotransferase confers resistance to hygromycin
   2707..3916    -  promoter       UbC promoter: human ubiquitin C promoter
   4180..4244    +  CDS            bla(M) (fragment): β-lactamase lacking the signal sequence; bla(M); allows cytosolic expression of β-lactamase
   4416..5004    +  rep_origin     ori: high-copy-number ColE1/pMB1/pBR322/pUC origin of replication
   5230..5301    -  misc_feature   3' β-globin insulator: insulator downstream of the human β-globin locus (Farrell et al., 2002)
   5346..5482    -  terminator     rrnG terminator: transcription terminator from the E. coli ribosomal RNA rrnG operon (Albrechtsen et al., 1991)
   5512..5558    -  terminator     T7 terminator: transcription terminator for bacteriophage T7 RNA polymerase
   5581..5650    +  CDS            large T antigen (fragment): large T antigen from SV40 (simian virus 40)
   5673..5794    +  polyA_signal   SV40 poly(A) signal: SV40 polyadenylation signal
   5863..6045    -  CDS            NS6_SARS2: Experimental evidence at protein level: Swiss-Prot protein existence level 1. Disrupts cell nuclear import complex formation by tethering karyopherin alpha 2 and karyopherin beta 1 to the membrane. Retention of import factors at the ER/Golgi membrane leads to a loss of transport into the nucleus. Thereby prevents STAT1 nuclear translocation in response to interferon signaling, thus blocking the expression of interferon stimulated genes (ISGs) that display multiple antiviral activities (PubMed:33097660). Suppresses IFN-beta production possibly by blocking IRF3 nuclear translocation (PubMed:3297
   6120..6171    -  promoter       CMVd2 promoter: truncated human cytomegalovirus (CMV) immediate early promoter that yields moderately reduced expression relative to the full-length promoter
   6234..6251    +  promoter       CMV promoter (fragment): human cytomegalovirus (CMV) immediate early promoter
   6324..6627    -  enhancer       CMV enhancer: human cytomegalovirus immediate early enhancer
   6708..33      +  polyA_signal   poly(A) signal (across the origin): synthetic polyadenylation signal
>Addgene plasmid #153862 | pGBW-m4252988 | addgene full sequence | sequence record 300407 | Ginkgo NGS Result
ATCGAAGATGGATGTGTGTTGGTTTTTTGTGTGTGTAACGCAACGATTGATAGCATAACCCCTTGGGGCC
TCTAAACGGGTCTTGAGGGGTTTTTTGAATTGAGAGGTAGCTGAAGCTGCTGTTATGACCACTAGAGGGA
AGAAGATACCTGTGGAGCTAATGGTCCAAGATGTCGGGAGCCGCGATCGCTGCCAAAAAGGTAAGCTGAC
GATAGCTGACGAGATTCGATGCCCGACGAGCAAATGAGCGCCACGGCTGTTCGCGTAAGCTCGAAACGAC
GGAGATTCGATAGAGCCAGAGTCGAGTTTAAACGATTCGGGATCTTAAGGATAAATTTCTGGTAAGGAGG
ACACGTATGGAAGTGGGCAAGTTGGGGAAGCCGTATCCGTTGCTGAATCTGGCATATGTGGGAGTATAAG
ACGCGCAGCGTCGCATCAGGCATTTTTTTCTGCGCCAATGCACCTAGAATCGGTTACCAATGCTTAATCA
GTGAGGCACCTATCTCAGCGATCTGTCTATTTCGTTCATCCATAGTTGCCTGACTCCCCGTCGTGTAGAT
AACTACGATACGGGAGGGCTTACCATCTGGCCCCAGTGCTGCAATGATACCGCGAGACCCACGCTCACCG
GCTCCAGATTTATCAGCAATAAACCAGCCAGCCGGAAGGGCCGAGCGCAGAAGTGGTCCTGCAACTTTAT
CCGCCTCCATCCAGTCTATCAACTGTTGCCGGGAAGCTAGAGTAAGTAGTTCGCCAGTTAATAGTTTACG
CAAGGTTGTTGCCATTGCTACAGGCATCGTGGTGTCACGCTCGTCGTTTGGTATGGCTTCATTCAGCTCC
GGTTCCCAACGATCAAGGCGAGTTACATGATCCCCCATGTTGTGCAAAAAAGCGGTTAGCTCCTTCGGTC
CTCCAATCGTTGTCAGAAGTAAGTTGGCCGCAGTGTTATCACTCATGGTTATGGCAGCACTGCATAATTC
TCTTACTGTCATGCCATCCGTAAGATGCTTTTCTGTGACTGGTGAATACTCAACCAAGTCATTCTGAGAA
TAGTGTATGCGGCGACCGAGTTGCTCTTGCCCGGCGTCAATACGGGATAATACCGCGCCACATAGCAGAA
CTTTAAAAGTGCTCATCATTGGAAAGCGTTCTTCGGGGCGAAAACTCTCAAGGATCTTACCGCTGTTGAG
ATCCAGTTCGATGTAACCCACTCGCGCACCCAACTGATCTTCAGCATCTTTTACTTTCACCAGCGTTTCT
GGGTGAGCAAAAACAGGAAGGCAAAATGCCGCAAAAAAGGGAATAAGGGCGACACGGAAATGTTGAATAC
TCATGCGAAAGCCTCCTGCTGATCCTGTCTCTTGATAGATGTTTGCAAAAGCTAGGACTCGATTATACGT
TGACCGATCAGACTATCAATATCTAGGTTTAAACAGATCGGTACGCTGCCGTGACCAGGCTTGAGTACAA
TATCTGACGATTGGACTTCCTGGGTCCCAAGCTGGATTCCGACTGGCTGACTGCCAAGCAACGATATGGA
TCGTCGAGACTCGCACTGAGAGGATCGTTCTCGGTACACCAGGCGCGCCTAGCGTTACACACACAAAAAA
CCAACACACATCCATCTTCGATGGATAGCGATTTTATTATCTAAGACTAGGCTTACATACTAGCTTATTC
CTTTGCCCTCGGACGAGTGCTGGGGCGTCGGTTTCCACTATCGGCGAGTACTTCTACACAGCCATCGGTC
CAGACGGCGGCGCTTCTGCGGGCGATTTGTGTACGCCCGACAGTCCCGGCTCCGGATCGGACGATTGCGT
CGCATCGACCCTGCGCCCAAGCTGCATCATCGAAATTGCCGTCAACCAAGCTCTGATAGAGTTGGTCAAG
ACCAATGCGGAGCATATACGCCCGGAGCCGGGGCGATCCTGCAAGCTCCGGATGCCTCCGCTCGAAGTAG
CGCGTCTGCTGCTCCATACAAGCCAACCACGGCCTCCAGAAGAAGATGTTGGCGACCTCGTATTGGGAAT
CCCCGAACATCGCCTCGCTCCAGTCAATGACCGCTGTTATGCGGCCATTGTCCGTCAGGACATTGTTGGA
GCCGAAATCCGCGTGCACGAGGTGCCGGACTTCGGGGCAGTCCTCGGCCCAAAGCATCAGCTCATCGAGA
GCCTGCGCGACGGACGCACTGACGGTGTCGTCCATCACAGTTTGCCAGTGATACACATGGGGATCAGCAA
TCGCGCATATGAAATCACGCCATGTAGTGTATTGACCGATTCCTTGCGGTCCGAATGGGCCGAACCCGCT
CGTCTGGCTAAGATCGGCGGCAGCGATGGCATCCATTGCCTCCGCGACCGGCTGCAGAACAGCGGGCAGT
TCGGTTTCAGGCAGGTCTTGCAACGTGACACCCTGTGCACGGCGGGAGATGCAATAGGTCAGGCTCTCGC
TGAACTCCCCAATGTCAAGCACTTCCGGAATCGGGAGCGCGGCGGATGCAAAGTGCCGATAAACATAACG
ATCTTTGTAGAAACCATCGGCGCAGCTATTTACCCGCAGGACATATCCACGCCCTCCTACATCGAAGCTG
AAAGCACGAGATTCTTCGCCCTCCGAGAGCTGCATCAGGTCGGAGACGCTGTCGAACTTTTCGATCAGAA
ACTTCTCGACAGACGTCGCGGTGAGTTCAGGCTTTTTACCCATGTTGTCTAACAAAAAAGCCAAAAACGG
CCAGAATTTAGCGGACAATTTACAAGTCTAACACTGAAAATTACATATTGACCCAAATGATTACATTTCA
AAAGGTGCCTAAAAAACTTCACAAAACACACTCGCCAACCCCGAGCGCATAGTTCAAAACCGGAGCTTCA
GCTACTTAAGAAGATAGGTACATAAAACCGACCAAAGAAACTGACGCCTCACTTATCCCTCCCCTCACCA
GAGGTCCGGCGCCTGTCGATTCAGGAGAGCCTACCCTAGGCCCGAACCCTGCGTCCTGCGACGGAGAAAA
GCCTACCGCACACCTACCGGCTGGTGGCCCCACCCTGCATTATAAGCCAACAGAACGGGTGACGTCACGA
CACGACGAGGGCGCGCGCTCCCAAAGGTACGGGTGCACTGCCCAACGGCACCGCCATAACTGCCGCCCCC
GCAACAGACGACAAACCGAGTTCTCCAGTCAGTGACAAACTTCACGTCAGGGTCCCCAGATGGTGCCCAG
CCCATCTCACCCGAATAAGAGCTTTCCCGCATTAGCGAAGGGCTCAAGACCTTGGGTTCTTGCCGCCCAC
CATGCCCCCCACCTTGTTTCAACGACCTCACAGCCCGCCTCACAAGCGTCTTCCATTCAAGACTCGGGAA
CAGCCGCCATTTTGCTGCGCTCCCCCCAACCCCCAGTTCAGGGCAACCTTGCTCGCGGACCCAGACTACA
GCCCTTGGCGGTCTCTCCACACGCTTCCGTCCCACCGAGCGGCCCGGCGGCCACGAAAGCCCCGGCCAGC
CCAGCAGCCCGCTACTCACCAAGTGACGATCACAGCGATCCACAAACAAGAACCGCGACCCAAATCCCGG
CTGCGACGGAACTAGCTGTGCCACACCCGGCGCGTCCTTATATAATCATCGGCGTTCACCGCCCCACGGA
GATCCCTCCGCAGAATCGCCGAGAAGGGACTACTTTTCCTCGCCTGTTCCGCTCTCTGGAAAGAAAACCA
GTGCCCTAGAGTCACCCAAGTCCCGTCCTAAAATGTCCTTCTGCTGATACTGGGGTTCTAAGGCCGAGTC
TTATGAGCAGCGGGCCGCTGTCCTGAGCGTCCGGGCGGAAGGATCAGGACGCTCCTGCGCCCTTCGTCTG
ACGTGGCAGCGCTCGCCGTGACGAGGGGGGCGCCCGCGGGAGGCGCCAAAACCCGGCGCGGAGGCCAGGC
GCGCCCCGATTTCGATATTCCTCGGATCTCGGATAGATCGGGATTGAGGATGTAGGTTGAACTTCTCTCG
GGTGATCCCGATCTCGGATATTCGGGATTGGAGTAATACCTGGCGATAGGCGCTGCCAAGCAATAGCCAA
GGCGCAAGGCCGGCCAAGAGACTTGCGATAGTTCGTTCGAGAGGTAGCCTGCAAGATGGATCGGACGAAA
GGTTTGAAGATTTTCCGACGAGGGCCTTGGAGAGTTCGGAAATTTAAATGCAACTATGGATGAACGAAAT
AGACAGATCGCTGAGATAGGTGCCTCACTGATTAAGCATTGGTAACTGTCAGACCAAGTTTACTCATATA
TACTTTAGATTGATTTAAAACTTCATTTTTAATTTAAAAGGATCTAGGTGAAGATCCTTTTTGATAATCT
CATGACCAAAATCCCTTAACGTGAGTTTTCGTTCCACTGAGCGTCAGACCCCGTAGAAAAGATCAAAGGA
TCTTCTTGAGATCCTTTTTTTCTGCGCGTAATCTGCTGCTTGCAAACAAAAAAACCACCGCTACCAGCGG
TGGTTTGTTTGCCGGATCAAGAGCTACCAACTCTTTTTCCGAAGGTAACTGGCTTCAGCAGAGCGCAGAT
ACCAAATACTGTTCTTCTAGTGTAGCCGTAGTTAGGCCACCACTTCAAGAACTCTGTAGCACCGCCTACA
TACCTCGCTCTGCTAATCCTGTTACCAGTGGCTGCTGCCAGTGGCGATAAGTCGTGTCTTACCGGGTTGG
ACTCAAGACGATAGTTACCGGATAAGGCGCAGCGGTCGGGCTGAACGGGGGGTTCGTGCACACAGCCCAG
CTTGGAGCGAACGACCTACACCGAACTGAGATACCTACAGCGTGAGCTATGAGAAAGCGCCACGCTTCCC
GAAGGGAGAAAGGCGGACAGGTATCCGGTAAGCGGCAGGGTCGGAACAGGAGAGCGCACGAGGGAGCTTC
CAGGGGGAAACGCCTGGTATCTTTATAGTCCTGTCGGGTTTCGCCACCTCTGACTTGAGCGTCGATTTTT
GTGATGCTCGTCAGGGGGGCGGAGCCTATGGAAAAACGCCAGCAACGCGGCCTTTTTACGGTTCCTGGCC
TTTTGCTGGCCTTTTGCTCACATGATTTAAATGAAACTCGTAATCGGAGAACGGGTGCAATAGCAAGGAC
CAGATCGAACTTGACTGACGCAATTCTGAGCGTAGTCGAAACCCAGACAAGTCGATCTCGCCAAGTAGCT
GACTTGACTGGTTAATTAAGTTTCGATAGCCCAAGGTAACCAATGAGATTAGGGAGGGAAGAAAGTTTGA
TGAACTACTTCTGACCCCTAGTGGTGTCCAGAAAAGACCATTAAAGGAATGTCTTGATCGAAATCGAGAG
ATCGCCTGCAGGATAGCTGACGACCTTAAGGATAAATTTCTGGTAAGGAGGACACGTATGGAAGTGGGCA
AGTTGGGGAAGCCGTATCCGTTGCTGAATCTGGCATATGTGGGAGTATAAGACGCGCAGCGTCGCATCAG
GCATTTTTTTCTGCGCCAATGCCGGTAGATAGCAATCCGGCCCGAGGGGCACAAAAAACCCCTCAAGACC
CGTTTAGAGGCCCCAAGGGGTTATGCTACGATACCGATAGAGATGGGCCAATACCACATTTGTAGAGGTT
TTACTTGCTTTAAAAAACCTCCCACACCTCCCCCTGAACCTGAAACATAAAATGAATGCAATTGTTGTTG
TTAACTTGTTTATTGCAGCTTATAATGGTTACAAATAAAGCAATAGCATCACAAATTTCACAAATAAAGC
ATTTTTTTCACTGCATTCTAGTTGTGGTTTGTCCAAACTCATCAATGTATCTTATCATGTCTGTGAGCTG
AAGGTACGCTGTATCTCAGTCAGTCAAGCTAGCAGAGGCCTGCGGATCCTTAGTCAATCTCCATTGGCTG
TTCCTCATCCAGTTGGGAATATTTATTCTCAGTTAAAGACTTACTAAGGTTTTTTATGATGAGATTAATG
ATGTAGTCCAGGTTCCAAATGCTAACCTTGAAGGTTCGCATGATAATTAGCAGTATTTCTGCGATCGTGA
CCTGAAAATCCACCAAGTGGAACATGGTGGCGGCCGCTGGCGGGTGTGTCGAGTGGATGGTAGGATCGAC
AAAGATCTGATCTGACGGTTCACTAAACCAGCTCTGCTTATATAGACCTCCCACCGTACACGCCTACCGC
CCATTTGCGTCAATGGGGCGGAGTTGTTACGACATTTTGGAAAGTCCCGTTGATTTTGGTGCCAAAACAA
ACTCCCATTGACGTCAATGGGGTGGAGACTTGGAAATCCCCGTGAGTCAAACCGCTATCCACGCCCATTG
ATGTACTGCCAAAACCGCATCAGCATGGTAATAGCGATGACTAATACGTAGATGTACTGCCAAGTAGGAA
AGTCCCATAAGGTCATGTACTGGGCATAATGCCAGGCGGGCCATTTACCGTCATTGACGTCAATAGGGGG
CGTACTTGGCATATGATACACTTGATGTACTGCCAAGTGGGCAGTTTACCGTAAATACTCCACCCATTGA
CGTCAATGGAAAGTCCCTATTGGCGTTACTATGGGAACATACGTCATTATTGACGTCAATGGGCGGGGGT
CGTTGGGCGGTCAGCCAGGCGGGCCATTTACCGTAAGTTATGTAACGCGGAACTCCATATATGGGCTATG
AACTAATGACCCCGTAATTGATTACTAGATCTGGCTACACTCGATCAGCAGTTAGATAATAAAATCGCTA
TCC
